Addgene plasmid #24043: NAB2NLS-GFP-PRA (107)
Depositing lab: Michael Rout. Depositing organization: Rockefeller University.
Backbone
  Vector backbone: pYX242
  Backbone size w/o insert (bp): 9000
  Vector type: Yeast Expression
  Selectable markers: LEU2
Growth in bacteria
  Bacterial resistance: Ampicillin, 100 μg/mL
  Growth temperature: 37°C
  Growth strain: DH5alpha
  Copy number: Unknown
Gene/Insert
  Gene/Insert name: NAB2
  Species: S. cerevisiae (budding yeast)
  Insert size (bp): 150
  Mutation: Only bp 601-750 of NAB2 (NLS)
  Tag / fusion protein: EGFP (C terminal on insert); PrA (C terminal on insert)
  Cloning method: Restriction Enzyme; 5′ cloning site EcoRI (unknown if destroyed); 3′ cloning site BamHI (unknown if destroyed)
  Sequencing primers: 5′ EGFP-N
Terms and licenses: Academic/Nonprofit Terms; Industry Terms: Not Available to Industry
Depositor comments: NLS of NAB2 (bp 601-750) inserted in EcoRI/BamHI, eGFP inserted downstream in BamHI/HindIII and a single PrA repeat inserted further downstream in HindIII/SalI of pYX242. PrA motif sequence downstream of GFP: GCTCAACAAAATGCTTTTTATCAAGTCTTAAATATGCCTAACTTAAATGCTGATCAACGCAATGGTTTTATCCAAAGCCTTAAAGATGATCCAAGCCAAAGTGCTAACGTTTTAGGTGAAGCTCAAAAACTTAATGACTCTCAAGCTCCAAAAGCTGATGCGCAACAAAATAAC
How to cite: NAB2NLS-GFP-PRA (107) was a gift from Michael Rout (Addgene plasmid # 24043 ; http://n2t.net/addgene:24043 ; RRID:Addgene_24043)
