[The description below was written by a language model from this plasmid's Addgene catalogue record and the feature table of its GenBank file.]
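Description:
NAB2NLS-GFP-PRA (107) is a yeast expression plasmid built on the pYX242 backbone (listed at about 9 kb without insert). It is propagated in E. coli under ampicillin selection and maintained in Saccharomyces cerevisiae through the LEU2 auxotrophic marker, which complements leucine auxotrophy in leu2 host strains. The record does not state the promoter driving expression, the yeast replication origin or the bacterial copy number, so these details have to be taken from documentation of the backbone rather than from this entry.

The payload is a three-part fusion assembled stepwise in the polylinker. A 150 bp fragment of the S. cerevisiae NAB2 gene (bp 601-750), described as its nuclear localization signal, sits between EcoRI and BamHI. EGFP follows between BamHI and HindIII, and a single repeat of the Protein A (PrA) IgG-binding motif is placed further downstream between HindIII and SalI. The encoded protein is therefore a small NLS reporter. The Nab2 segment should direct the fusion into the nucleus, EGFP allows its distribution to be followed by fluorescence microscopy, and the PrA unit provides a handle for IgG-based detection or affinity capture. Such a design suits studies of nuclear import and nucleocytoplasmic transport in budding yeast, although the record does not spell out an intended application.

The sequence data held for this plasmid consist of two partial reads, 793 bp and 542 bp. Neither carries any annotation beyond the source feature, so they neither cover the whole plasmid nor independently confirm the arrangement given in the depositor's description.
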