LOCUS       Exported 793 bp ds-DNA linear SYN 03-JUN-2021
DEFINITION  synthetic linear DNA
ACCESSION   .
VERSION     .
KEYWORDS    NAB2NLS-GFP-PRA (107)
SOURCE      synthetic DNA construct
  ORGANISM  synthetic DNA construct
REFERENCE   1 (bases 1 to 793)
  TITLE     Michael Rout Plasmids
REFERENCE   2 (bases 1 to 793)
  AUTHORS   .
  TITLE     Direct Submission
  JOURNAL   Exported Jun 3, 2021 from SnapGene Server 1.1.58
            http://www.snapgene.com
FEATURES             Location/Qualifiers
     source          1..793
                     /organism="synthetic DNA construct"
                     /mol_type="other DNA"
ORIGIN
        1 tccctaaacg ttagcacttt ggcttggatc atctttaagg ctttggataa aaccattgcg
       61 ttgatcagca tttaagttag gcatatttaa gacttgataa aaagcatttt gttgagcaag
      121 ctttttgtac aattcatcca taccatgggt aataccagca gcagtaacaa attctaacaa
      181 gaccatgtgg tctctctttt cgtttggatc tttggataag gcagattgag tggataagta
      241 atggttgtct ggtaacaaga ctggaccatc accaattgga gtattttgtt gataatggtc
      301 agctaattga acagaaccat cttcaatgtt gtgtctaatt ttgaagttaa ctttgatacc
      361 attcttttgt ttgtcagcca tgatgtaaac attgtgagag ttatagttgt attccaattt
      421 gtgacctaaa atgttaccat cttctttaaa atcaatacct tttaattcga ttctattaac
      481 taaggtatca ccttcaaact tgacttcagc tctggtcttg tagttaccgt catctttgaa
      541 aaaaatagtt ctttcttgaa cataaccttc tggcatggca gacttgaaaa agtcatgttg
      601 tttcatatga tctgggtatc tcgcaaaaca ttgaacacca taaccgaaag tagtgactaa
      661 ggttggccat ggaactggca atttaccagt agtacaaata aattttaagg tcaatttacc
      721 gtaagtagca tcaccttcac cttcaccgga gacagaaaat ttgtgaccat taacatcacc
      781 atctaattca acc
//
