LOCUS       Exported 542 bp ds-DNA linear SYN 03-JUN-2021
DEFINITION  synthetic linear DNA
ACCESSION   .
VERSION     .
KEYWORDS    NAB2NLS-GFP-PRA (107)
SOURCE      synthetic DNA construct
  ORGANISM  synthetic DNA construct
REFERENCE   1 (bases 1 to 542)
  TITLE     Michael Rout Plasmids
REFERENCE   2 (bases 1 to 542)
  AUTHORS   .
  TITLE     Direct Submission
  JOURNAL   Exported Jun 3, 2021 from SnapGene Server 1.1.58
            http://www.snapgene.com
FEATURES             Location/Qualifiers
     source          1..542
                     /organism="synthetic DNA construct"
                     /mol_type="other DNA"
ORIGIN
        1 tttgacatgg atccattact ctcacccgcc attccaagtg cttttgctaa cggattaaaa
       61 cgtgtggaat tattgttgcg tcctccacgg ttcccaccgc gaccacctct acgattcttt
      121 ccaacggcgc ctccgccacg ttgagtgaac ctttggctgt tatccatgaa ttcctgtatg
      181 tgttttttgt agttatagat ttaagcaaga aaagaataca aacaaaaaat tgaaaaagat
      241 tgatttagaa ttaaaaagaa aaatatttac gtaagaaggg aaaatagtaa atgttgcaag
      301 ttcactaaac tcctaaatta tgctgccctt tatattccct gttacagcag ccgagccaaa
      361 ggtatatagg ctcctttgca ttagcatgcg taacaaacca cctgtcagtt tcaaccgagg
      421 tggtatccga gagaattgtg tgattgcttt aattaatttc ggagaatctc acatgccact
      481 gaagattaaa aactggatgc cagaaaaggg gtgtccaggt gtaacatcaa tagaggaagc
      541 tg
//
